Addgene plasmid #241801: pAAV-hSyn-eBRIC
Purpose: Bioluminescence indicator for Ca2+ imaging in neurons
Depositing lab: Huiwang Ai. Depositing organization: University of Virginia. Publication: An Enhanced Red Bioluminescent Indicator for Responsive Detection of Physiological Calcium Dynamics in Cells and Mice. Tian X, Zhang Y, Du H, Huang W, Bizimana LA, Nishimura N, Ai HW. ACS Sens. 2025 Jul 29. doi: 10.1021/acssensors.5c01093. PubMed 40728872.
Backbone
  Vector backbone: pAAV-hSyn
  Vector type: AAV
Growth in bacteria
  Bacterial resistance: Ampicillin, 100 μg/mL
  Growth temperature: 37°C
  Growth strain: NEB Stable
  Copy number: Unknown
Gene/Insert 1
  Gene/Insert name: eBRIC
Gene/Insert 2
  Gene/Insert name: eBRIC
Terms and licenses: Academic/Nonprofit Terms; Industry Terms: Not Available to Industry
How to cite: pAAV-hSyn-eBRIC was a gift from Huiwang Ai (Addgene plasmid # 241801 ; http://n2t.net/addgene:241801 ; RRID:Addgene_241801)
