[The description below was written by a language model from this plasmid's Addgene catalogue record and pLannotate feature annotations shown in this document.]
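Description:
pAAV-hSyn-eBRIC is an adeno-associated virus transfer plasmid (about 6 kb) built on the pAAV-hSyn backbone for neuronal expression of eBRIC, a red bioluminescent calcium indicator. It is propagated in E. coli through a high-copy ColE1/pUC-type origin with ampicillin selection (AmpR under its own bla promoter), and also carries an f1 phage origin. Short lacZα, lacI and pBluescript MCS fragments are backbone remnants rather than functional parts. The recorded use of a recombination-deficient growth strain is consistent with the need to keep the ITR repeats stable.

The expression cassette lies between two AAV2 inverted terminal repeats, which define the segment that is replicated and packaged into AAV particles when helper functions are supplied. Within it, the human synapsin I promoter confers neuron-specific transcription of a single fusion reading frame. The annotation shows an mScarlet-I-related red fluorescent protein, then a large NanoLuc fragment, a calmodulin-like domain, a short peptide matching myosin light chain kinase 2, and finally a small C-terminal NanoLuc fragment. This layout suggests a sensor in which Ca2+-dependent binding of calmodulin to its target peptide, inserted within the luciferase, modulates light output, while the fused red fluorescent protein likely acts as a resonance energy transfer acceptor to shift emission toward red. The record does not spell out this mechanism. A WPRE follows the coding sequence to enhance transcript expression, and an SV40 polyadenylation signal (annotated on the reverse strand, beside a small large T antigen fragment) sits before the second ITR.

The catalogue lists eBRIC twice as the insert, but the feature table shows only one cassette. The construct is intended for bioluminescence imaging of calcium dynamics in neurons, by transfection or after packaging into AAV.
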