Features (pLannotate 1.2.2; 18 found; start..end, strand, type, name):
      9..78      -  CDS            lacZα (fragment): LacZα fragment of β-galactosidase; lacZ fragment
     73..205     -  repeat_region  AAV2 ITR (fragment): inverted terminal repeat of adeno-associated virus serotype 2 inverted
    281..728     +  promoter       hSyn promoter: human synapsin I promoter; confers neuron-specific expression (Kügler et al., 2003)
    763..1427    +  CDS            mScarlet-I (fragment): bright monomeric red fluorescent protein evolved from a synthetic template (Bindels et al., 2016) matures faster than mScarlet
   1435..1824    +  CDS            Nluc (fragment): NanoLuc® luciferase human codon-optimized
   1828..2181    +  CDS            CALMA_ARBPU (fragment): Experimental evidence at protein level: Swiss-Prot protein existence level 1. Calmodulin mediates the control of a large number of enzymes, ion channels and other proteins by Ca(2+). Among the enzymes to be stimulated by the calmodulin-Ca(2+) complex are a number of protein kinases and phosphatases. From Arbacia punctulata (Punctuate sea urchin).
   2287..2364    +  CDS            MYLK2 (fragment): MYLK2_HUMAN - Experimental evidence at protein level: Swiss-Prot protein existence level 1. Implicated in the level of global muscle contraction and cardiac function. Phosphorylates a specific serine in the N-terminus of a myosin light chain. From Homo sapiens (Human).
   2371..2487    +  CDS            Nluc (fragment): NanoLuc® luciferase human codon-optimized
   2500..3088    +  misc_feature   WPRE: woodchuck hepatitis virus posttranscriptional regulatory element
   3089..3108    +  misc_feature   MCS (fragment): pBluescript multiple cloning site
   3137..3258    -  polyA_signal   SV40 poly(A) signal: SV40 polyadenylation signal
   3281..3349    -  CDS            large T antigen (fragment): large T antigen from SV40 (simian virus 40)
   3420..3553    +  repeat_region  AAV2 ITR: inverted terminal repeat of adeno-associated virus serotype 2 inverted
   3547..3603    -  CDS            lacI (fragment): lac repressor; lacI; The lac repressor binds to the lac operator to inhibit transcription in E. coli. This inhibition can be relieved by adding lactose or isopropyl-β-D-thiogalactopyranoside (IPTG).
   3786..4374    -  rep_origin     ori: high-copy-number ColE1/pMB1/pBR322/pUC origin of replication
   4545..5405    -  CDS            AmpR: β-lactamase; bla; confers resistance to ampicillin, carbenicillin, and related antibiotics
   5406..5510    -  promoter       AmpR promoter: bla
   5563..4       -  rep_origin     f1 ori (across the origin) (sequence partly withheld): f1 bacteriophage origin of replication; arrow indicates direction of (+) strand synthesis
>Addgene plasmid #241801 | pAAV-hSyn-eBRIC | addgene full sequence | sequence record 480860 | Addgene NGS Result
GCGTCCCATTCGCCATTCAGGCTGCGCAACTGTTGGGAAGGGCGATCGGTGCGGGCCTCTTCGCTATTAC
GCCAGCTGCGCGCTCGCTCGCTCACTGAGGCCGCCCGGGCAAAGCCCGGGCGTCGGGCGACCTTTGGTCG
CCCGGCCTCAGTGAGCGAGCGAGCGCGCAGAGAGGGAGTGGCCAACTCCATCACTAGGGGTTCCTTGTAG
TTAATGATTAACCCGCCATGCTACTTATCTACGTAGCCATGCTCTAGGAAGATCCAGGGCCCTGCGTATG
AGTGCAAGTGGGTTTTAGGACCAGGATGAGGCGGGGTGGGGGTGCCTACCTGACGACCGGCCCCGACCCA
CTGGACAAGCACCCAACCCCCATTCCCCAAATTGCGCATCCCCTATCAGAGAGGGGGAGGGGAAACAGGA
TGCGGCGAGGCGCGTGCGCACTGCCAGCTTCAGCACCGCGGACAGTGCCTTCGCCCCCGCCTGGCGGCGC
GCGCCACCGCCGCCTCAGCACTGAAGGCGCGCTGACGTCACTCGCCGGTCCCCCGCAAACTCCCCTTCCC
GGCCACCTTGGTCGCGTCCGCGCCGCCGCCGGCCCAGCCGGACCGCACCACGCGAGGCGCGAGATAGGGG
GGCACGGGCGCGACCATCTGCGCTGCGGCGCCGGCGACTCAGCGCTGCCTCAGTCTGCGGTGGGCAGCGG
AGGAGTCGTGTCGTGCCTGAGAGCGCAGTCCAATTCAAGCTGCTAGCAAGGATCCCGCCACCATGGTGAG
CAAGGGCGAGGCAGTGATCAAGGAGTTCATGCGGTTCAAGGTGCACATGGAGGGCTCCATGAACGGCCAC
GAGTTCGAGATCGAGGGCGAGGGCGAGGGCCGCCCCTACGAGGGCACCCAGACCGCCAAGCTGAAGGTGA
CCAAGGGTGGCCCCCTGCCCTTCTCCTGGGACATCCTGTCCCCTCAGTTCATGTACGGCTCCAGGGCCTT
CATCAAGCACCCCGCCGACATCCCCGACTACTATAAGCAGTCCTTCCCCGAGGGCTTCAAGTGGGAGCGC
GTGATGAACTTCGAGGACGGCGGCGCCGTGACCGTGACCCAGGACACCTCCCTGGAGGACGGCACCCTGA
TCTACGAGGTGAAGCTCCGCGGCACCAACTTCCCTCCTGACGGCCCCGTAATGCAGAAGAAGACAATGGG
CTGGGAAGCGTCCACCGAGCGGTTGTACCCCGAGGACGGCGTGCTGAAGGGCGACATTAAGATGGCCCTG
CGCCTGAAGGACGGCGGCCGCTACCTGGCGGACTTCAAGACCATCTACAAGGCCAAGAAGCCCGTGCAGA
TGCCCGGCGCCTACAACGTCGACCGCAAGTTGGACATCACCTCCCACAACGAGGACTACACCGTGGTGGA
ACAGTACGAACGCTCCGAGGGCCGCCATCTTGATACACTCGAAGTTTTCGTTGGGGACTGGCGACAGACA
GCCGGCTACAACTTGAGTCAAATCCTTGAACAGGGAGGTGTGTCCAGTTTGTTTCAGAATCTCGGGGTGT
CCGTAACTCCGATCCAAAGGATTGTCCGGAGCGGTGAAAATGGGCTGAAGATCGACATCCATGTCATCAT
CCCGTATGAAGGTCTGAGCGGCGACCAAATGGGCCAGATCGAAAAAATTTTTAAGGTGGTGTACCCTGTG
GATAATCATCATTTTAAGGTGATCCTGCACTATGGCACACTGGTAATCGACGGGGTTACGCCGAACTTGA
TCGACTATTTCGGACGGCCGTATGAAGGCATCGCCGTGTTCGACGGCAAAAAGATCACTGTAACAGGGAC
CCTGATTATGCATGACCAACTGACAGAAGAGCAGATTGCAGAGTTCAAAGAAGCCTTCTCATTATTCGAC
AAGGATGGGGACGGCACCATCACCACAAAGGAACTTGGTACCGTTATGAGGTCGCTTGGACAAAACCCAA
CGGAAGCAGAATTGCAGGATATGATCAATGAAGTCGATGCTGATGGCAATGGAACGATTTACTTTCCTGA
ATTTCTTACTATGATGGCTAGGAAAATGAAGGACACAGACAGCGAAGAGGAAATCCGAGAAGCATTCCGT
GTTTTTGACAAGGATGGGAACGGCTACATCAGCGCTGCTCAACTACGTCACGTCATGACAAACCTTGGGG
AGAAGTTAACAGAAGAAGAAGTTGATGAAATGATAAGGGAAGCAGATATCGATGGTGATGGCCAAGTAAA
CTATGAAGAGTTTGTACAAATGATGACAGCAAAGGGGGGCGAGTCCAAGAGGCGCTGGAAGAAAGACTTC
ATTGCCGTCAGCGCTGCCAACCGGTTCAAGAAGATCTCCAGCTCCGGGGCACTGGAGCTCTGGAAAGGCA
ACAAAATTATCGACGAGCGCCTGATCAACCCCGACGGCTCCCTGCTGTTCCGAGTAACCATCAACGGAGT
GACCGGCTGGCGTCTGCATGAACGCATTCTGGCGTAAAAGCTTATCGATAATCAACCTCTGGATTACAAA
ATTTGTGAAAGATTGACTGGTATTCTTAACTATGTTGCTCCTTTTACGCTATGTGGATACGCTGCTTTAA
TGCCTTTGTATCATGCTATTGCTTCCCGTATGGCTTTCATTTTCTCCTCCTTGTATAAATCCTGGTTGCT
GTCTCTTTATGAGGAGTTGTGGCCCGTTGTCAGGCAACGTGGCGTGGTGTGCACTGTGTTTGCTGACGCA
ACCCCCACTGGTTGGGGCATTGCCACCACCTGTCAGCTCCTTTCCGGGACTTTCGCTTTCCCCCTCCCTA
TTGCCACGGCGGAACTCATCGCCGCCTGCCTTGCCCGCTGCTGGACAGGGGCTCGGCTGTTGGGCACTGA
CAATTCCGTGGTGTTGTCGGGGAAATCATCGTCCTTTCCTTGGCTGCTCGCCTGTGTTGCCACCTGGATT
CTGCGCGGGACGTCCTTCTGCTACGTCCCTTCGGCCCTCAATCCAGCGGACCTTCCTTCCCGCGGCCTGC
TGCCGGCTCTGCGGCCTCTTCCGCGTCTTCGCCTTCGCCCTCAGACGAGTCGGATCTCCCTTTGGGCCGC
CTCCCCGCATCGATACCGTCGACCTCGACCCGGGCGGCCGCTTCGAGCAGACATGATAAGATACATTGAT
GAGTTTGGACAAACCACAACTAGAATGCAGTGAAAAAAATGCTTTATTTGTGAAATTTGTGATGCTATTG
CTTTATTTGTAACCATTATAAGCTGCAATAAACAAGTTAACAACAACAATTGCATTCATTTTATGTTTCA
GGTTCAGGGGGAGATGTGGGAGGTTTTTTAAAGCAAGTAAAACCTCTACAAATGTGGTAAAATCGATAAG
GATCTTCCTAGAGCATGGCTACGTAGATAAGTAGCATGGCGGGTTAATCATTAACTACAAGGAACCCCTA
GTGATGGAGTTGGCCACTCCCTCTCTGCGCGCTCGCTCGCTCACTGAGGCCGGGCGACCAAAGGTCGCCC
GACGCCCGGGCTTTGCCCGGGCGGCCTCAGTGAGCGAGCGAGCGCGCAGCTGCATTAATGAATCGGCCAA
CGCGCGGGGAGAGGCGGTTTGCGTATTGGGCGCTCTTCCGCTTCCTCGCTCACTGACTCGCTGCGCTCGG
TCGTTCGGCTGCGGCGAGCGGTATCAGCTCACTCAAAGGCGGTAATACGGTTATCCACAGAATCAGGGGA
TAACGCAGGAAAGAACATGTGAGCAAAAGGCCAGCAAAAGGCCAGGAACCGTAAAAAGGCCGCGTTGCTG
GCGTTTTTCCATAGGCTCCGCCCCCCTGACGAGCATCACAAAAATCGACGCTCAAGTCAGAGGTGGCGAA
ACCCGACAGGACTATAAAGATACCAGGCGTTTCCCCCTGGAAGCTCCCTCGTGCGCTCTCCTGTTCCGAC
CCTGCCGCTTACCGGATACCTGTCCGCCTTTCTCCCTTCGGGAAGCGTGGCGCTTTCTCATAGCTCACGC
TGTAGGTATCTCAGTTCGGTGTAGGTCGTTCGCTCCAAGCTGGGCTGTGTGCACGAACCCCCCGTTCAGC
CCGACCGCTGCGCCTTATCCGGTAACTATCGTCTTGAGTCCAACCCGGTAAGACACGACTTATCGCCACT
GGCAGCAGCCACTGGTAACAGGATTAGCAGAGCGAGGTATGTAGGCGGTGCTACAGAGTTCTTGAAGTGG
TGGCCTAACTACGGCTACACTAGAAGAACAGTATTTGGTATCTGCGCTCTGCTGAAGCCAGTTACCTTCG
GAAAAAGAGTTGGTAGCTCTTGATCCGGCAAACAAACCACCGCTGGTAGCGGTGGTTTTTTTGTTTGCAA
GCAGCAGATTACGCGCAGAAAAAAAGGATCTCAAGAAGATCCTTTGATCTTTTCTACGGGGTCTGACGCT
CAGTGGAACGAAAACTCACGTTAAGGGATTTTGGTCATGAGATTATCAAAAAGGATCTTCACCTAGATCC
TTTTAAATTAAAAATGAAGTTTTAAATCAATCTAAAGTATATATGAGTAAACTTGGTCTGACAGTTACCA
ATGCTTAATCAGTGAGGCACCTATCTCAGCGATCTGTCTATTTCGTTCATCCATAGTTGCCTGACTCCCC
GTCGTGTAGATAACTACGATACGGGAGGGCTTACCATCTGGCCCCAGTGCTGCAATGATACCGCGAGACC
CACGCTCACCGGCTCCAGATTTATCAGCAATAAACCAGCCAGCCGGAAGGGCCGAGCGCAGAAGTGGTCC
TGCAACTTTATCCGCCTCCATCCAGTCTATTAATTGTTGCCGGGAAGCTAGAGTAAGTAGTTCGCCAGTT
AATAGTTTGCGCAACGTTGTTGCCATTGCTACAGGCATCGTGGTGTCACGCTCGTCGTTTGGTATGGCTT
CATTCAGCTCCGGTTCCCAACGATCAAGGCGAGTTACATGATCCCCCATGTTGTGCAAAAAAGCGGTTAG
CTCCTTCGGTCCTCCGATCGTTGTCAGAAGTAAGTTGGCCGCAGTGTTATCACTCATGGTTATGGCAGCA
CTGCATAATTCTCTTACTGTCATGCCATCCGTAAGATGCTTTTCTGTGACTGGTGAGTACTCAACCAAGT
CATTCTGAGAATAGTGTATGCGGCGACCGAGTTGCTCTTGCCCGGCGTCAATACGGGATAATACCGCGCC
ACATAGCAGAACTTTAAAAGTGCTCATCATTGGAAAACGTTCTTCGGGGCGAAAACTCTCAAGGATCTTA
CCGCTGTTGAGATCCAGTTCGATGTAACCCACTCGTGCACCCAACTGATCTTCAGCATCTTTTACTTTCA
CCAGCGTTTCTGGGTGAGCAAAAACAGGAAGGCAAAATGCCGCAAAAAAGGGAATAAGGGCGACACGGAA
ATGTTGAATACTCATACTCTTCCTTTTTCAATATTATTGAAGCATTTATCAGGGTTATTGTCTCATGAGC
GGATACATATTTGAATGTATTTAGAAAAATAAACAAATAGGGGTTCCGCGCACATTTCCCCGAAAAGTGC
CACCTAAATTGTAAGCGTTAATATTTTGTTAAAATTCGCGTTAAATTTTTGTTAAATCAGCTCATTTTTT
AACCAATAGGCCGAAATCGGCAAAATCCCTTATAAATCAAAAGAATAGACCGAGATAGGGT
[37 nt withheld, positions 5662-5698]
AAAGAACGTGGACTCCAACGTCAAAGG
[49 nt withheld, positions 5726-5774]
T
[91 nt withheld, positions 5776-5866]
G
[120 nt withheld, positions 5868-5987]
